Addgene plasmid #47344: pCDNA3-HA/Bmal L95E
Purpose: PcHA-Bmal backbone used for the above mutation. Ref.Genes & Dev 17:1921-1932 2003
Depositing lab: Joseph Takahashi. Depositing organization: University of Texas Southwestern Medical Center. Publication: Crystal structure of the heterodimeric CLOCK:BMAL1 transcriptional activator complex. Huang N, Chelliah Y, Shan Y, Taylor CA, Yoo SH, Partch C, Green CB, Zhang H, Takahashi JS. Science. 2012 Jul 13;337(6091):189-94. doi: 10.1126/science.1222804. Epub 2012 May 31. PubMed 22653727.
Backbone
  Vector backbone: pcDNA3.1
  Vector type: Mammalian Expression
Growth in bacteria
  Bacterial resistance: Ampicillin, 100 μg/mL
  Growth temperature: 37°C
  Growth strain: DH5alpha
  Copy number: Unknown
Gene/Insert
  Gene/Insert name: BMAL
  Species: M. musculus (mouse)
  Mutation: L95E
  Entrez Gene: Bmal1 (a.k.a. Arnt3, Arntl, BMAL1b, MOP3, bHLHe5, bmal1b')
  Promoter: CMV
  Tag / fusion protein: Ha (N terminal on insert)
  Cloning method: Restriction Enzyme; 5′ cloning site unknown (unknown if destroyed); 3′ cloning site unknown (unknown if destroyed)
  Sequencing primers: 5′ CMV-F
Terms and licenses: Academic/Nonprofit Terms; Industry Terms: Not Available to Industry
How to cite: pCDNA3-HA/Bmal L95E was a gift from Joseph Takahashi (Addgene plasmid # 47344 ; http://n2t.net/addgene:47344 ; RRID:Addgene_47344)
