[The description below was written by a language model from this plasmid's Addgene catalogue record.]
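Description:
pCDNA3-HA/Bmal L95E is a mammalian expression plasmid built on the pcDNA3.1 backbone that carries mouse Bmal1 (also known as Arntl or MOP3) with a single amino-acid substitution, leucine 95 to glutamate. It was made by introducing the mutation into an existing HA-tagged Bmal expression plasmid. The plasmid is propagated in E. coli under ampicillin selection; the record lists the copy number as unknown and gives no feature table, so other backbone elements such as the replication origin, polyadenylation signal or any mammalian selection marker are not documented here. The restriction sites used to insert the gene are also not recorded.

Expression of the insert is driven by the CMV promoter, a strong constitutive promoter suited to transient transfection of cultured mammalian cells. An HA epitope tag is fused to the N terminus of the protein, allowing the mutant to be detected or immunoprecipitated with anti-HA antibodies independently of endogenous BMAL1. BMAL1 is a bHLH-PAS transcription factor that heterodimerises with CLOCK to form the core activator of the circadian clock. The plasmid was deposited in connection with a crystal structure study of the CLOCK:BMAL1 complex, which suggests that the L95E substitution serves as a structure-guided point mutant for testing the contribution of this residue to complex function. The record itself does not state the effect of the mutation or the specific assays in which it was used.
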