>Addgene plasmid #47344 | pCDNA3-HA/Bmal L95E | addgene partial sequence | sequence record 69249 | cmv-fwd
ACTAGAGAACCCACTGCTTACTGGCTTATCGAAATTAATACGACTCACTATAGGGAGACCCAAGCTTCGA
TCGTCGACATGTACCCATACGATGTTCCAGATTACGCTTCTAGAGGATCCGCGGACCAGAGAATGGACAT
TTCCTCAACCATCAGCGACTTCATGTCTCCGGGCCCCACCGACCTACTCTCCGGTTCCCTGGGCACCAGT
GGTGTGGACTGCAATCGCAAGAGGAAAGGCAGTGCCACTGACTACCAAGAAAGTATGGACACAGACAAAG
ATGACCCTCATGGAAGGTTAGAATATGCAGAACACCAAGGAAGGATCAAGAATGCAAGGGAGGCCCACAG
TCAGATTGAAAAGAGGCGTCGGGACAAAATGAACAGTTTCATTGATGAAGAGGCTTCTTTGGTACCAACA
TGCAATGCAATGTCCAGGAAGTTAGATAAACTCACCGTGCTAAGGATGGCTGTTCAGCACATGAAAACTT
TGAGAGGTGCCACCAACCCATACACAGAAGCAAACTACAAGCCAACATTTCTATCAGATGACGAACTGAA
ACACCTAATTCTCAGGGCAGCAGATGGATTTTTGTTTGTCGTAGGATGTGACCGAGGGAAGATCCTCTTT
GTCTCCGAGTCTGTCTTCAAGATCCTCAATTATAGCCAGAATGACCTTATTGGCCAGAGCTTGTTTGACT
ACCTGCATCCAAAAGATATTGCCAAAGTTAAGGAACAGCTATCTTCCTCGGACACTGCGCCCCGGGAGCG
ACTCATTGATGCCAAGACTGGACTTCCGGTTAAAACGGATATAACCCCTGGGCCCTCCCGGCTATGCTCT
GGAGCCCGCCGCTCTTTCTTCTGTA
