>Addgene plasmid #47344 | pCDNA3-HA/Bmal L95E | addgene partial sequence | sequence record 69475 | BGH-rev 5'-TAGAAGGCACAGTCGAGG-3'
GGCCCTCTAGATGCATGCTCGACCTACAGCGGCCATGGCAAGTCACTAAAGTCAACGGGGCCACCCAGCC
CCGCATCTGCTTCCAAGAGGCTCATGATGACAGCCATTGCTGCCTCATCGTTACTGGGACTACTTGATCC
TTGGTCGTTATCTATCATATCGATGCCTATGTGGGGGTTCTCACCAAGAATAGAAGAACTATCAGAATAG
GGATACCCTGGGGTCTCCTGAGCCTGCCCTGGTAATAGTCCAGTGGAAGGAATGTCTGGAGTCCCTCCAT
TTAGAATCTTCTTGCCTCCTGGAGAAGAGGCATCAGGGGGAGGCGTACTTGTGATGTTCAGCGGGCTGGA
GCCACAGCTGGAAGGCGATGACCCTCTTATCCTGTGGATTTCCATGATTTCCTCGGCAATCATTCGACCT
ATTTTTCCTGCTCCGGCTCTGGTTCCCCCTGGAATGCCTGGAACAGTGGGATGAGTCCTCTTTGGGCCAC
CTTCTCCAGAGGGCAGCATGCTGTCCATGCTGTGGGGGGGTGCTGTTAGCTGCGGGAAGGTTGGGTCCCC
GCCTTCCAGGACATTGGCTAAAACAACAGTGTTGGTTGAGACAATGTATTCAACTTCCTTGGTCCACGGG
TTCATGAAACTGAACCATCGACTTCGTAGCGTGATAAAAGAACCATCTTTGATCTTAAACTTATAGCAAT
TAGTTGTGATCTTTTCTCTTGTCTGTAAAACTTGCCTGTGACATTCTGCGAGGTGTCCTATGTCGTCTTG
ATGAAAATACTCATAACATGATGTACCTAGAAGTTCCTGTGGTAGATACGCCAAAATAGCTGTCGCCCTC
TGATCTACAAAAACAAATTTCC
